Addgene plasmid #132077: pDONR221_SLC30A5
Purpose: Gateway entry clone with codon-optimized ORF sequence for subcloning into custom expression vectors
Depositing lab: RESOLUTE Consortium & Giulio Superti-Furga. Depositing organization: CeMM Research Center for Molecular Medicine. Publication: The RESOLUTE consortium: unlocking SLC transporters for drug discovery. Superti-Furga G, Lackner D, Wiedmer T, Ingles-Prieto A, Barbosa B, Girardi E, Goldmann U, Gurtl B, Klavins K, Klimek C, Lindinger S, Lineiro-Retes E, Muller AC, Onstein S, Redinger G, Reil D, Sedlyarov V, Wolf G, Crawford M, Everley R, ... Steppan CM. Nat Rev Drug Discov. 2020 Jul;19(7):429-430. doi: 10.1038/d41573-020-00056-6. PubMed 32265506.
Backbone
  Vector backbone: pDONR221
  Backbone manufacturer: Thermo Fisher Scientific
  Backbone size w/o insert (bp): 2550
  Vector type: Mammalian Expression
Growth in bacteria
  Bacterial resistance: Kanamycin, 50 μg/mL
  Growth temperature: 37°C
  Growth strain: Stbl3
  Copy number: High Copy
Gene/Insert
  Gene/Insert name: SLC30A5 (alt name: ZTL1, ZnT-5, FLJ12496, FLJ12756, ZNT5, MGC5499, ZNTL1)
  Species: H. sapiens (human)
  Insert size (bp): 2295
  Entrez Gene: SLC30A5 (a.k.a. ZNT5, ZTL1, ZNTL1, ZnT-5, MGC5499, FLJ12496, FLJ12756)
  Cloning method: Gateway Cloning
  Sequencing primers: 5′ M13-fwd; 3′ M13-rev
Terms and licenses: Academic/Nonprofit Terms; Industry Terms
Depositor comments: For more information on the full Resolute plasmid collection, please see www.addgene.org/depositor-collections/re-solute/. Please provide your feedback on this plasmid to the RESOLUTE consortium by filling out their RESOLUTE repository feedback form: https://forms.office.com/Pages/ResponsePage.aspx?id=0e05yklzmkS7rjFGQL4N7z4feCLQvEJAmVcOCM_u885UN1JJRko0Ukg4TVQwNTZLOUxPQVJWT1NHUCQlQCN0PWcu
How to cite: pDONR221_SLC30A5 was a gift from RESOLUTE Consortium & Giulio Superti-Furga (Addgene plasmid # 132077 ; http://n2t.net/addgene:132077 ; RRID:Addgene_132077)
