[The description below was written by a language model from this plasmid's Addgene catalogue record and pLannotate feature annotations shown in this document.]
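Description:
pDONR221_SLC30A5 is a Gateway entry clone built on the pDONR221 backbone (Thermo Fisher Scientific), carrying a codon-optimized open reading frame for human SLC30A5, the zinc transporter also known as ZnT-5, ZNT5 or ZTL1. The sequenced plasmid is 4,845 nt. It is propagated in E. coli from a high-copy ColE1/pUC-type origin and selected with kanamycin through an aminoglycoside phosphotransferase (KanR) gene. Although the catalogue lists the vector type as mammalian expression, the annotated features include no mammalian promoter or polyadenylation signal, so the plasmid serves as a donor of the ORF rather than as an expression construct in its own right.

The 2,295 bp SLC30A5 coding sequence sits between attL1 and attL2 sites, which allow directional transfer into any attR-containing destination vector by an LR Clonase reaction, placing the ORF under whatever promoter, tags or selection markers the destination provides. Upstream of attL1 lie the rrnB T1 and T2 transcription terminators, which insulate the insert from read-through transcription in bacteria, and a T7 promoter lies just beyond attL2, oriented back toward the insert. Short lacI and lacZα fragments are backbone remnants with no evident function. No epitope tags or reporters are annotated, and the record does not say whether the ORF ends in a stop codon. The encoded protein moves zinc into the Golgi and vesicular compartments, where it supports activation of zinc-requiring enzymes such as alkaline phosphatases. The plasmid belongs to the RESOLUTE consortium collection of solute carrier clones, intended for subcloning into custom expression vectors to study SLC transporters.
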