Features (pLannotate 1.2.2; 10 found; start..end, strand, type, name):
    121..213     +  CDS            lacI (fragment): lac repressor; lacI; The lac repressor binds to the lac operator to inhibit transcription in E. coli. This inhibition can be relieved by adding lactose or isopropyl-β-D-thiogalactopyranoside (IPTG).
    268..295     -  terminator     rrnB T2 terminator: transcription terminator T2 from the E. coli rrnB gene
    427..470     +  terminator     rrnB T1 terminator: Escherichia coli rrnB; transcription terminator T1 from the E. coli rrnB gene
    517..553     -  CDS            lacZα (fragment): LacZα fragment of β-galactosidase; lacZ fragment
    569..668     +  protein_bind   attL1: mutant version of attL; recombination site for the Gateway® LR reaction LR Clonase™
    674..2968    +  CDS            SLC30A5: ZNT5_HUMAN - Also known as ZNT5, ZNTL1, ZTL1. Experimental evidence at protein level: Swiss-Prot protein existence level 1. Functions as a zinc transporter. May be a transporter of zinc into beta cells in order to form insulin crystals. Partly regulates cellular zinc homeostasis. Required with ZNT7 for the activation of zinc-requiring enzymes, alkaline phosphatases (ALPs). Transports zinc into the lumens of the Golgi apparatus and vesicular compartments where ALPs locate, thus, converting apoALPs to holoALPs. Required with ZNT6 and ZNT7 for the activation of TNAP. From Homo sapiens (Human).
   2970..3069    -  protein_bind   attL2: mutant version of attL; recombination site for the Gateway® LR reaction LR Clonase™
   3087..3105    -  promoter       T7 promoter: promoter for bacteriophage T7 RNA polymerase
   3239..4048    +  CDS            KanR: aminoglycoside phosphotransferase; aph(3')-Ia; confers resistance to kanamycin in bacteria or G418 (Geneticin®) in eukaryotes
   4195..4783    +  rep_origin     ori: high-copy-number ColE1/pMB1/pBR322/pUC origin of replication
>Addgene plasmid #132077 | pDONR221_SLC30A5 | addgene full sequence | sequence record 262965 | Addgene NGS Result
CTTTCCTGCGTTATCCCCTGATTCTGTGGATAACCGTATTACCGCCTTTGAGTGAGCTGATACCGCTCGC
CGCAGCCGAACGACCGAGCGCAGCGAGTCAGTGAGCGAGGAAGCGGAAGAGCGCCCAATACGCAAACCGC
CTCTCCCCGCGCGTTGGCCGATTCATTAATGCAGCTGGCACGACAGGTTTCCCGACTGGAAAGCGGGCAG
TGAGCGCAACGCAATTAATACGCGTACCGCTAGCCAGGAAGAGTTTGTAGAAACGCAAAAAGGCCATCCG
TCAGGATGGCCTTCTGCTTAGTTTGATGCCTGGCAGTTTATGGCGGGCGTCCTGCCCGCCACCCTCCGGG
CCGTTGCTTCACAACGTTCAAATCCGCTCCCGGCGGATTTGTCCTACTCAGGAGAGCGTTCACCGACAAA
CAACAGATAAAACGAAAGGCCCAGTCTTCCGACTGAGCCTTTCGTTTTATTTGATGCCTGGCAGTTCCCT
ACTCTCGCGTTAACGCTAGCATGGATGTTTTCCCAGTCACGACGTTGTAAAACGACGGCCAGTCTTAAGC
TCGGGCCCCAAATAATGATTTTATTTTGACTGATAGTGACCTGTTCGTTGCAACACATTGATGAGCAATG
CTTTTTTATAATGCCAACTTTGTACAAAAAAGCAGGCTCCACCATGGAGGAGAAGTACGGCGGCGACGTG
CTGGCAGGCCCAGGAGGAGGAGGAGGACTGGGCCCTGTGGATGTGCCATCCGCCCGGCTGACCAAGTACA
TCGTGCTGCTGTGCTTCACAAAGTTTCTGAAGGCCGTGGGCCTGTTCGAGTCTTATGACCTGCTGAAGGC
CGTGCACATCGTGCAGTTCATCTTTATCCTGAAGCTGGGCACCGCCTTCTTTATGGTGCTGTTCCAGAAG
CCTTTTAGCTCCGGCAAGACCATCACAAAGCACCAGTGGATCAAGATCTTTAAGCACGCCGTGGCCGGCT
GCATCATCTCTCTGCTGTGGTTCTTTGGACTGACCCTGTGCGGACCACTGCGGACACTGCTGCTGTTCGA
GCACAGCGATATCGTGGTCATCTCCCTGCTGTCTGTGCTGTTTACCTCTAGCGGAGGAGGACCAGCAAAG
ACAAGAGGAGCCGCCTTCTTTATCATCGCCGTGATCTGCCTGCTGCTGTTCGACAACGACGATCTGATGG
CCAAGATGGCCGAGCACCCTGAGGGCCACCACGATTCCGCCCTGACCCACATGCTGTATACAGCAATCGC
CTTCCTGGGAGTGGCAGACCACAAGGGAGGCGTGCTGCTGCTGGTGCTGGCCCTGTGCTGTAAAGTGGGC
TTTCACACCGCCTCCCGGAAGCTGTCTGTGGATGTGGGAGGAGCAAAGAGACTGCAGGCCCTGAGCCACC
TGGTGTCCGTGCTGCTGCTGTGCCCCTGGGTCATCGTGCTGTCCGTGACCACAGAGTCTAAGGTGGAGAG
CTGGTTCTCCCTGATCATGCCTTTTGCCACAGTGATCTTCTTTGTGATGATCCTGGACTTCTACGTGGAT
TCTATCTGCAGCGTGAAGATGGAGGTGAGCAAGTGTGCCCGGTATGGCTCTTTCCCAATCTTTATCAGCG
CCCTGCTGTTCGGCAACTTTTGGACCCACCCCATCACAGACCAGCTGAGAGCCATGAATAAGGCAGCACA
CCAGGAGTCCACCGAGCACGTGCTGTCTGGAGGAGTGGTGGTGAGCGCCATCTTCTTTATCCTGAGCGCC
AACATCCTGTCCTCTCCTTCCAAGCGGGGCCAGAAGGGCACCCTGATCGGATACTCCCCAGAGGGCACAC
CTCTGTATAATTTCATGGGCGACGCCTTTCAGCACAGCTCCCAGTCTATCCCAAGGTTCATCAAGGAGAG
CCTGAAGCAGATCCTGGAGGAGTCCGATTCTCGCCAGATCTTCTACTTTCTGTGCCTGAACCTGCTGTTC
ACCTTTGTGGAGCTGTTTTATGGCGTGCTGACAAATAGCCTGGGCCTGATCTCCGACGGCTTCCACATGC
TGTTTGATTGTAGCGCCCTGGTCATGGGACTGTTCGCCGCCCTGATGTCCAGGTGGAAGGCAACCAGAAT
CTTTTCTTACGGCTATGGCAGGATCGAGATCCTGTCTGGCTTCATCAACGGCCTGTTTCTGATCGTGATC
GCCTTCTTCGTGTTCATGGAGAGCGTGGCAAGGCTGATCGACCCACCTGAGCTGGATACCCACATGCTGA
CACCAGTGTCCGTGGGCGGCCTGATCGTGAATCTGATCGGCATCTGCGCCTTTTCTCACGCACACAGCCA
CGCACACGGAGCATCCCAGGGCTCTTGTCACTCTAGCGACCACAGCCACTCCCACCACATGCACGGACAC
TCCGATCACGGACACGGACACAGCCACGGATCCGCCGGAGGAGGCATGAACGCCAATATGAGGGGCGTGT
TCCTGCACGTGCTGGCAGACACCCTGGGATCCATCGGCGTGATCGTGTCTACAGTGCTGATCGAGCAGTT
CGGCTGGTTTATCGCCGACCCTCTGTGCAGCCTGTTCATCGCCATCCTGATCTTTCTGTCCGTGGTGCCA
CTGATCAAGGATGCCTGTCAGGTGCTGCTGCTGAGGCTGCCACCCGAGTACGAGAAGGAGCTGCACATCG
CCCTGGAGAAGATCCAGAAGATCGAGGGCCTGATCAGCTATAGGGATCCCCACTTCTGGAGGCACTCTGC
CAGCATCGTGGCAGGCACCATCCACATCCAGGTGACATCCGACGTGCTGGAGCAGCGCATCGTGCAGCAG
GTGACCGGCATCCTGAAGGATGCCGGCGTGAACAATCTGACAATCCAGGTGGAGAAGGAGGCCTACTTCC
AGCACATGTCTGGCCTGAGCACCGGCTTTCACGACGTGCTGGCCATGACAAAGCAGATGGAGAGCATGAA
GTACTGTAAGGATGGCACCTATATCATGGACCCAGCTTTCTTGTACAAAGTTGGCATTATAAGAAAGCAT
TGCTTATCAATTTGTTGCAACGAACAGGTCACTATCAGTCAAAATAAAATCATTATTTGCCATCCAGCTG
ATATCCCCTATAGTGAGTCGTATTACATGGTCATAGCTGTTTCCTGGCAGCTCTGGCCCGTGTCTCAAAA
TCTCTGATGTTACATTGCACAAGATAAAAATATATCATCATGAACAATAAAACTGTCTGCTTACATAAAC
AGTAATACAAGGGGTGTTATGAGCCATATTCAACGGGAAACGTCGAGGCCGCGATTAAATTCCAACATGG
ATGCTGATTTATATGGGTATAAATGGGCTCGCGATAATGTCGGGCAATCAGGTGCGACAATCTATCGCTT
GTATGGGAAGCCCGATGCGCCAGAGTTGTTTCTGAAACATGGCAAAGGTAGCGTTGCCAATGATGTTACA
GATGAGATGGTCAGACTAAACTGGCTGACGGAATTTATGCCTCTTCCGACCATCAAGCATTTTATCCGTA
CTCCTGATGATGCATGGTTACTCACCACTGCGATCCCCGGAAAAACAGCATTCCAGGTATTAGAAGAATA
TCCTGATTCAGGTGAAAATATTGTTGATGCGCTGGCAGTGTTCCTGCGCCGGTTGCATTCGATTCCTGTT
TGTAATTGTCCTTTTAACAGCGATCGCGTATTTCGTCTCGCTCAGGCGCAATCACGAATGAATAACGGTT
TGGTTGATGCGAGTGATTTTGATGACGAGCGTAATGGCTGGCCTGTTGAACAAGTCTGGAAAGAAATGCA
TAAACTTTTGCCATTCTCACCGGATTCAGTCGTCACTCATGGTGATTTCTCACTTGATAACCTTATTTTT
GACGAGGGGAAATTAATAGGTTGTATTGATGTTGGACGAGTCGGAATCGCAGACCGATACCAGGATCTTG
CCATCCTATGGAACTGCCTCGGTGAGTTTTCTCCTTCATTACAGAAACGGCTTTTTCAAAAATATGGTAT
TGATAATCCTGATATGAATAAATTGCAGTTTCATTTGATGCTCGATGAGTTTTTCTAATCAGAATTGGTT
AATTGGTTGTAACACTGGCAGAGCATTACGCTGACTTGACGGGACGGCGCAAGCTCATGACCAAAATCCC
TTAACGTGAGTTACGCGTCGTTCCACTGAGCGTCAGACCCCGTAGAAAAGATCAAAGGATCTTCTTGAGA
TCCTTTTTTTCTGCGCGTAATCTGCTGCTTGCAAACAAAAAAACCACCGCTACCAGCGGTGGTTTGTTTG
CCGGATCAAGAGCTACCAACTCTTTTTCCGAAGGTAACTGGCTTCAGCAGAGCGCAGATACCAAATACTG
TTCTTCTAGTGTAGCCGTAGTTAGGCCACCACTTCAAGAACTCTGTAGCACCGCCTACATACCTCGCTCT
GCTAATCCTGTTACCAGTGGCTGCTGCCAGTGGCGATAAGTCGTGTCTTACCGGGTTGGACTCAAGACGA
TAGTTACCGGATAAGGCGCAGCGGTCGGGCTGAACGGGGGGTTCGTGCACACAGCCCAGCTTGGAGCGAA
CGACCTACACCGAACTGAGATACCTACAGCGTGAGCTATGAGAAAGCGCCACGCTTCCCGAAGGGAGAAA
GGCGGACAGGTATCCGGTAAGCGGCAGGGTCGGAACAGGAGAGCGCACGAGGGAGCTTCCAGGGGGAAAC
GCCTGGTATCTTTATAGTCCTGTCGGGTTTCGCCACCTCTGACTTGAGCGTCGATTTTTGTGATGCTCGT
CAGGGGGGCGGAGCCTATGGAAAAACGCCAGCAACGCGGCCTTTTTACGGTTCCTGGCCTTTTGCTGGCC
TTTTGCTCACATGTT
