>Addgene plasmid #132077 | pDONR221_SLC30A5 | depositor partial sequence | sequence record 253554 | Codon-optimized ORF of SLC30A5
ATGGAGGAGAAGTACGGCGGCGACGTGCTGGCAGGCCCAGGAGGAGGAGGAGGACTGGGCCCTGTGGATG
TGCCATCCGCCCGGCTGACCAAGTACATCGTGCTGCTGTGCTTCACAAAGTTTCTGAAGGCCGTGGGCCT
GTTCGAGTCTTATGACCTGCTGAAGGCCGTGCACATCGTGCAGTTCATCTTTATCCTGAAGCTGGGCACC
GCCTTCTTTATGGTGCTGTTCCAGAAGCCTTTTAGCTCCGGCAAGACCATCACAAAGCACCAGTGGATCA
AGATCTTTAAGCACGCCGTGGCCGGCTGCATCATCTCTCTGCTGTGGTTCTTTGGACTGACCCTGTGCGG
ACCACTGCGGACACTGCTGCTGTTCGAGCACAGCGATATCGTGGTCATCTCCCTGCTGTCTGTGCTGTTT
ACCTCTAGCGGAGGAGGACCAGCAAAGACAAGAGGAGCCGCCTTCTTTATCATCGCCGTGATCTGCCTGC
TGCTGTTCGACAACGACGATCTGATGGCCAAGATGGCCGAGCACCCTGAGGGCCACCACGATTCCGCCCT
GACCCACATGCTGTATACAGCAATCGCCTTCCTGGGAGTGGCAGACCACAAGGGAGGCGTGCTGCTGCTG
GTGCTGGCCCTGTGCTGTAAAGTGGGCTTTCACACCGCCTCCCGGAAGCTGTCTGTGGATGTGGGAGGAG
CAAAGAGACTGCAGGCCCTGAGCCACCTGGTGTCCGTGCTGCTGCTGTGCCCCTGGGTCATCGTGCTGTC
CGTGACCACAGAGTCTAAGGTGGAGAGCTGGTTCTCCCTGATCATGCCTTTTGCCACAGTGATCTTCTTT
GTGATGATCCTGGACTTCTACGTGGATTCTATCTGCAGCGTGAAGATGGAGGTGAGCAAGTGTGCCCGGT
ATGGCTCTTTCCCAATCTTTATCAGCGCCCTGCTGTTCGGCAACTTTTGGACCCACCCCATCACAGACCA
GCTGAGAGCCATGAATAAGGCAGCACACCAGGAGTCCACCGAGCACGTGCTGTCTGGAGGAGTGGTGGTG
AGCGCCATCTTCTTTATCCTGAGCGCCAACATCCTGTCCTCTCCTTCCAAGCGGGGCCAGAAGGGCACCC
TGATCGGATACTCCCCAGAGGGCACACCTCTGTATAATTTCATGGGCGACGCCTTTCAGCACAGCTCCCA
GTCTATCCCAAGGTTCATCAAGGAGAGCCTGAAGCAGATCCTGGAGGAGTCCGATTCTCGCCAGATCTTC
TACTTTCTGTGCCTGAACCTGCTGTTCACCTTTGTGGAGCTGTTTTATGGCGTGCTGACAAATAGCCTGG
GCCTGATCTCCGACGGCTTCCACATGCTGTTTGATTGTAGCGCCCTGGTCATGGGACTGTTCGCCGCCCT
GATGTCCAGGTGGAAGGCAACCAGAATCTTTTCTTACGGCTATGGCAGGATCGAGATCCTGTCTGGCTTC
ATCAACGGCCTGTTTCTGATCGTGATCGCCTTCTTCGTGTTCATGGAGAGCGTGGCAAGGCTGATCGACC
CACCTGAGCTGGATACCCACATGCTGACACCAGTGTCCGTGGGCGGCCTGATCGTGAATCTGATCGGCAT
CTGCGCCTTTTCTCACGCACACAGCCACGCACACGGAGCATCCCAGGGCTCTTGTCACTCTAGCGACCAC
AGCCACTCCCACCACATGCACGGACACTCCGATCACGGACACGGACACAGCCACGGATCCGCCGGAGGAG
GCATGAACGCCAATATGAGGGGCGTGTTCCTGCACGTGCTGGCAGACACCCTGGGATCCATCGGCGTGAT
CGTGTCTACAGTGCTGATCGAGCAGTTCGGCTGGTTTATCGCCGACCCTCTGTGCAGCCTGTTCATCGCC
ATCCTGATCTTTCTGTCCGTGGTGCCACTGATCAAGGATGCCTGTCAGGTGCTGCTGCTGAGGCTGCCAC
CCGAGTACGAGAAGGAGCTGCACATCGCCCTGGAGAAGATCCAGAAGATCGAGGGCCTGATCAGCTATAG
GGATCCCCACTTCTGGAGGCACTCTGCCAGCATCGTGGCAGGCACCATCCACATCCAGGTGACATCCGAC
GTGCTGGAGCAGCGCATCGTGCAGCAGGTGACCGGCATCCTGAAGGATGCCGGCGTGAACAATCTGACAA
TCCAGGTGGAGAAGGAGGCCTACTTCCAGCACATGTCTGGCCTGAGCACCGGCTTTCACGACGTGCTGGC
CATGACAAAGCAGATGGAGAGCATGAAGTACTGTAAGGATGGCACCTATATCATG
